Addgene plasmid #116126: pHAGE-BCL2-H20Q
Purpose: Lentiviral expression of BCL2 H20Q
Depositing lab: Gordon Mills & Kenneth Scott. Depositing organization: Baylor College of Medicine. Publication: Systematic Functional Annotation of Somatic Mutations in Cancer. Ng PK, Li J, Jeong KJ, Shao S, Chen H, Tsang YH, Sengupta S, Wang Z, Bhavana VH, Tran R, Soewito S, Minussi DC, Moreno D, Kong K, Dogruluk T, Lu H, Gao J, Tokheim C, Zhou DC, Johnson AM, Zeng J, Ip CKM, Ju Z, Wester M, Yu S, Li Y, Vellano CP, Schultz N, Karchin R, Ding L, Lu Y, Cheung LWT, Chen K, Shaw KR, Meric-Bernstam F, Scott KL, Yi S, Sahni N, Liang H, Mills GB. Cancer Cell. 2018 Mar 12;33(3):450-462.e10. doi: 10.1016/j.ccell.2018.01.021. PubMed 29533785.
Backbone
  Vector backbone: pHAGE
  Vector type: Lentiviral
Growth in bacteria
  Bacterial resistance: Ampicillin, 100 μg/mL
  Growth temperature: 37°C
  Growth strain: Stbl3
  Copy number: High Copy
Gene/Insert
  Gene/Insert name: BCL2
  Species: H. sapiens (human)
  Mutation: H20Q
  Entrez Gene: BCL2 (a.k.a. Bcl-2, PPP1R50)
  Cloning method: Gateway Cloning
Terms and licenses: Academic/Nonprofit Terms; Industry Terms: Not Available to Industry
How to cite: pHAGE-BCL2-H20Q was a gift from Gordon Mills & Kenneth Scott (Addgene plasmid # 116126 ; http://n2t.net/addgene:116126 ; RRID:Addgene_116126)
