[The description below was written by a language model from this plasmid's Addgene catalogue record and pLannotate feature annotations shown in this document.]
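Description:
pHAGE-BCL2-H20Q is a lentiviral expression plasmid built on the pHAGE backbone that carries the human BCL2 open reading frame with an H20Q point mutation. It is maintained in E. coli through a high-copy ColE1/pUC-type origin and selected by ampicillin resistance (β-lactamase with its own promoter). The record lists a recombination-deficient strain for propagation, which is a common choice for LTR-containing vectors. Small lac promoter/operator, lacI, SV40 origin and SV40 poly(A) fragments in the backbone appear to be cloning remnants rather than functional parts of the payload.

The viral transfer cassette runs from a truncated HIV-1 5' LTR through the Ψ packaging signal (extending into a gag fragment), the Rev response element for Rev-dependent nuclear export of the genomic RNA, and the cPPT/CTS, which aids nuclear import of the reverse-transcribed genome. It ends in a ΔU3 self-inactivating 3' LTR that disables LTR promoter activity after integration. Within this frame, the constitutive EF-1α promoter drives the BCL2 coding sequence, which was inserted by Gateway cloning and is flanked by attB1 and attB2 sites. A V5 epitope tag lies just downstream of attB2, but the record does not state whether it is translated in frame with BCL2. An EMCV IRES follows and allows EGFP to be translated from the same transcript, marking transduced cells, and a WPRE enhances transcript expression.

BCL2 is an anti-apoptotic regulator of mitochondrial membrane permeability. This construct serves stable lentiviral delivery of the H20Q variant into mammalian cells, and it was deposited with a study that systematically annotated the functional effects of somatic cancer mutations.
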