Features (pLannotate 1.2.2; 27 found; start..end, strand, type, name):
     21..41      +  protein_bind   attB1: mutant version of attB; core recombination site for the Gateway® BP reaction BP Clonase™
     47..763     +  CDS            BCL2: BCL2_HUMAN - Experimental evidence at protein level: Swiss-Prot protein existence level 1. Suppresses apoptosis in a variety of cell systems including factor-dependent lymphohematopoietic and neural cells. Regulates cell death by controlling the mitochondrial membrane permeability. Appears to function in a feedback loop system with caspases. Inhibits caspase activity either by preventing the release of cytochrome c from the mitochondria and/or by binding to the apoptosis-activating factor (APAF-1). May attenuate inflammation by impairing NLRP1-inflammasome activation, hence CASP1 activation an
    768..792     -  protein_bind   attB2: mutant version of attB; recombination site for the Gateway® BP reaction BP Clonase™
    845..886     +  CDS            V5 tag: epitope tag from simian virus 5
   1012..1474    +  misc_feature   IRES: internal ribosome entry site (IRES) of the encephalomyocarditis virus (EMCV)
   1488..2207    +  CDS            EGFP: the original enhanced GFP (Yang et al., 1996) mammalian codon-optimized
   2221..2809    +  misc_feature   WPRE: woodchuck hepatitis virus posttranscriptional regulatory element
   2817..2882    +  CDS            nef (fragment): NEF_HV1Z2 - Experimental evidence at protein level: Swiss-Prot protein existence level 1. Extracellular Nef protein targets CD4(+) T-lymphocytes for apoptosis by interacting with CXCR4 surface receptors. From Human immunodeficiency virus type 1 group M subtype D (isolate Z2/CDC-Z34) (HIV-1).
   2884..3117    +  LTR            3' LTR (ΔU3): self-inactivating 3' long terminal repeat (LTR) from HIV-1
   3322..3426    +  promoter       AmpR promoter: bla
   3427..4287    +  CDS            AmpR: β-lactamase; bla; confers resistance to ampicillin, carbenicillin, and related antibiotics
   4458..5046    +  rep_origin     ori: high-copy-number ColE1/pMB1/pBR322/pUC origin of replication
   5229..5283    +  CDS            lacI (fragment): lac repressor; lacI; The lac repressor binds to the lac operator to inhibit transcription in E. coli. This inhibition can be relieved by adding lactose or isopropyl-β-D-thiogalactopyranoside (IPTG).
   5289..5382    +  rep_origin     SV40 ori (fragment): SV40 origin of replication
   5407..5444    +  CDS            lacI (fragment): lac repressor; lacI; The lac repressor binds to the lac operator to inhibit transcription in E. coli. This inhibition can be relieved by adding lactose or isopropyl-β-D-thiogalactopyranoside (IPTG).
   5457..5478    +  protein_bind   CAP binding site: CAP binding activates transcription in the presence of cAMP. E. coli catabolite activator protein
   5493..5523    +  promoter       lac promoter: promoter for the E. coli lac operon
   5531..5547    +  protein_bind   lac operator: The lac repressor binds to the lac operator to inhibit transcription in E. coli. This inhibition can be relieved by adding lactose or isopropyl-β-D-thiogalactopyranoside (IPTG). lac repressor encoded by lacI
   5581..5664    +  polyA_signal   SV40 poly(A) signal (fragment): SV40 polyadenylation signal
   5831..6160    +  CDS            nef (fragment): NEF_HV1BR - Experimental evidence at protein level: Swiss-Prot protein existence level 1. Extracellular Nef protein targets CD4(+) T-lymphocytes for apoptosis by interacting with CXCR4 surface receptors (PubMed:14990729). From Human immunodeficiency virus type 1 group M subtype B (isolate BRU/LAI) (HIV-1).
   6208..6465    +  LTR            5' LTR (truncated): truncated 5' long terminal repeat (LTR) from HIV-1
   6512..6637    +  misc_feature   HIV-1 Ψ: packaging signal of human immunodeficiency virus type 1
   6621..6959    +  CDS            HIV-1 gag (fragment): gag protein from human immunodeficiency virus 1; gag
   7134..7367    +  misc_feature   RRE: The Rev response element (RRE) of HIV-1 allows for Rev-dependent mRNA export from the nucleus to the cytoplasm.
   7744..7844    +  CDS            Rev (fragment): human immunodeficiency virus 1 (HIV-1) Rev protein; rev; enhances nuclear export of unspliced and incompletely spliced viral mRNAs
   7889..8006    +  misc_feature   cPPT/CTS: central polypurine tract and central termination sequence of HIV-1
   8054..9232    +  promoter       EF-1α promoter: strong constitutive promoter for human elongation factor EF-1α
>Addgene plasmid #116126 | pHAGE-BCL2-H20Q | addgene full sequence | sequence record 250519 | Addgene NGS Result
AGCGGCCCTGCAGATATCAACAAGTTTGTACAAAAAAGCAGGCACCATGGCGCACGCTGGGAGAACGGGG
TACGATAACCGGGAGATAGTGATGAAGTACATCCAATATAAGCTGTCGCAGAGGGGCTACGAGTGGGATG
CGGGAGATGTGGGCGCCGCGCCCCCGGGGGCCGCCCCCGCACCGGGCATCTTCTCCTCCCAGCCCGGGCA
CACGCCCCATCCAGCCGCATCCCGGGACCCGGTCGCCAGGACCTCGCCGCTGCAGACCCCGGCTGCCCCC
GGCGCCGCCGCGGGGCCTGCGCTCAGCCCGGTGCCACCTGTGGTCCACCTGACCCTCCGCCAGGCCGGCG
ACGACTTCTCCCGCCGCTACCGCCGCGACTTCGCCGAGATGTCCAGCCAGCTGCACCTGACGCCCTTCAC
CGCGCGGGGACGCTTTGCCACGGTGGTGGAGGAGCTCTTCAGGGACGGGGTGAACTGGGGGAGGATTGTG
GCCTTCTTTGAGTTCGGTGGGGTCATGTGTGTGGAGAGCGTCAACCGGGAGATGTCGCCCCTGGTGGACA
ACATCGCCCTGTGGATGACTGAGTACCTGAACCGGCACCTGCACACCTGGATCCAGGATAACGGAGGCTG
GGATGCCTTTGTGGAACTGTACGGCCCCAGCATGCGGCCTCTGTTTGATTTCTCCTGGCTGTCTCTGAAG
ACTCTGCTCAGTTTGGCCCTGGTGGGAGCTTGCATCACCCTGGGTGCCTATCTGGGCCACAAGTAGAACC
CAGCTTTCTTGTACAAAGTGGTTGATATCCAGCACAGTGGCGGCCGCTCGAGTCTAGAGGGCCCGCGGTT
CGAAGGTAAGCCTATCCCTAACCCTCTCCTCGGTCTCGATTCTACGCGTACCGGTTAGTAATGAGATCCC
TCCCCCCCCCCTAACGTTACTGGCCGAAGCCGCTTGGAATAAGGCCGGTGTGCGTTTGTCTATATGTTAT
TTTCCACCATATTGCCGTCTTTTGGCAATGTGAGGGCCCGGAAACCTGGCCCTGTCTTCTTGACGAGCAT
TCCTAGGGGTCTTTCCCCTCTCGCCAAAGGAATGCAAGGTCTGTTGAATGTCGTGAAGGAAGCAGTTCCT
CTGGAAGCTTCTTGAAGACAAACAACGTCTGTAGCGACCCTTTGCAGGCAGCGGAACCCCCCACCTGGCG
ACAGGTGCCTCTGCGGCCAAAAGCCACGTGTATAAGATACACCTGCAAAGGCGGCACAACCCCAGTGCCA
CGTTGTGAGTTGGATAGTTGTGGAAAGAGTCAAATGGCTCTCCTCAAGCGTATTCAACAAGGGGCTGAAG
GATGCCCAGAAGGTACCCCATTGTATGGGATCTGATCTGGGGCCTCGGTGCACATGCTTTACATGTGTTT
AGTCGAGGTTAAAAAAACGTCTAGGCCCCCCGAACCACGGGGACGTGGTTTTCCTTTGAAAAACACGATG
ATAATATGGCCACACATATGGTGAGCAAGGGCGAGGAGCTGTTCACCGGGGTGGTGCCCATCCTGGTCGA
GCTGGACGGCGACGTAAACGGCCACAAGTTCAGCGTGTCCGGCGAGGGCGAGGGCGATGCCACCTACGGC
AAGCTGACCCTGAAGTTCATCTGCACCACCGGCAAGCTGCCCGTGCCCTGGCCCACCCTCGTGACCACCC
TGACCTACGGCGTGCAGTGCTTCAGCCGCTACCCCGACCACATGAAGCAGCACGACTTCTTCAAGTCCGC
CATGCCCGAAGGCTACGTCCAGGAGCGCACCATCTTCTTCAAGGACGACGGCAACTACAAGACCCGCGCC
GAGGTGAAGTTCGAGGGCGACACCCTGGTGAACCGCATCGAGCTGAAGGGCATCGACTTCAAGGAGGACG
GCAACATCCTGGGGCACAAGCTGGAGTACAACTACAACAGCCACAACGTCTATATCATGGCCGACAAGCA
GAAGAACGGCATCAAGGTGAACTTCAAGATCCGCCACAACATCGAGGACGGCAGCGTGCAGCTCGCCGAC
CACTACCAGCAGAACACCCCCATCGGCGACGGCCCCGTGCTGCTGCCCGACAACCACTACCTGAGCACCC
AGTCCGCCCTGAGCAAAGACCCCAACGAGAAGCGCGATCACATGGTCCTGCTGGAGTTCGTGACCGCCGC
CGGGATCACTCTCGGCATGGACGAGCTGTACAAGTAAATCGATAGATCCTAATCAACCTCTGGATTACAA
AATTTGTGAAAGATTGACTGGTATTCTTAACTATGTTGCTCCTTTTACGCTATGTGGATACGCTGCTTTA
ATGCCTTTGTATCATGCTATTGCTTCCCGTATGGCTTTCATTTTCTCCTCCTTGTATAAATCCTGGTTGC
TGTCTCTTTATGAGGAGTTGTGGCCCGTTGTCAGGCAACGTGGCGTGGTGTGCACTGTGTTTGCTGACGC
AACCCCCACTGGTTGGGGCATTGCCACCACCTGTCAGCTCCTTTCCGGGACTTTCGCTTTCCCCCTCCCT
ATTGCCACGGCGGAACTCATCGCCGCCTGCCTTGCCCGCTGCTGGACAGGGGCTCGGCTGTTGGGCACTG
ACAATTCCGTGGTGTTGTCGGGGAAATCATCGTCCTTTCCTTGGCTGCTCGCCTGTGTTGCCACCTGGAT
TCTGCGCGGGACGTCCTTCTGCTACGTCCCTTCGGCCCTCAATCCAGCGGACCTTCCTTCCCGCGGCCTG
CTGCCGGCTCTGCGGCCTCTTCCGCGTCTTCGCCTTCGCCCTCAGACGAGTCGGATCTCCCTTTGGGCCG
CCTCCCCGCCTGAGATCCTTTAAGACCAATGACTTACAAGGCAGCTGTAGATCTTAGCCACTTTTTAAAA
GAAAAGGGGGGACTGGAAGGGCTAATTCACTCCCAACGAAGACAAGATCTGCTTTTTGCTTGTACTGGGT
CTCTCTGGTTAGACCAGATCTGAGCCTGGGAGCTCTCTGGCTAACTAGGGAACCCACTGCTTAAGCCTCA
ATAAAGCTTGCCTTGAGTGCTTCAAGTAGTGTGTGCCCGTCTGTTGTGTGACTCTGGTAACTAGAGATCC
CTCAGACCCTTTTAGTCAGTGTGGAAAATCTCTAGCAGTAGTAGTTCATGTCATCTTATTATTCAGTATT
TATAACTTGCAAAGAAATGAATATCAGAGAGTGAGAGGCCCGGGTTAATTAAGGAAAGGGCTAGATCATT
CTTGAAGACGAAAGGGCCTCGTGATACGCCTATTTTTATAGGTTAATGTCATGATAATAATGGTTTCTTA
GACGTCAGGTGGCACTTTTCGGGGAAATGTGCGCGGAACCCCTATTTGTTTATTTTTCTAAATACATTCA
AATATGTATCCGCTCATGAGACAATAACCCTGATAAATGCTTCAATAATATTGAAAAAGGAAGAGTATGA
GTATTCAACATTTCCGTGTCGCCCTTATTCCCTTTTTTGCGGCATTTTGCCTTCCTGTTTTTGCTCACCC
AGAAACGCTGGTGAAAGTAAAAGATGCTGAAGATCAGTTGGGTGCACGAGTGGGTTACATCGAACTGGAT
CTCAACAGCGGTAAGATCCTTGAGAGTTTTCGCCCCGAAGAACGTTTTCCAATGATGAGCACTTTTAAAG
TTCTGCTATGTGGCGCGGTATTATCCCGTGTTGACGCCGGGCAAGAGCAACTCGGTCGCCGCATACACTA
TTCTCAGAATGACTTGGTTGAGTACTCACCAGTCACAGAAAAGCATCTTACGGATGGCATGACAGTAAGA
GAATTATGCAGTGCTGCCATAACCATGAGTGATAACACTGCGGCCAACTTACTTCTGACAACGATCGGAG
GACCGAAGGAGCTAACCGCTTTTTTGCACAACATGGGGGATCATGTAACTCGCCTTGATCGTTGGGAACC
GGAGCTGAATGAAGCCATACCAAACGACGAGCGTGACACCACGATGCCTGTAGCAATGGCAACAACGTTG
CGCAAACTATTAACTGGCGAACTACTTACTCTAGCTTCCCGGCAACAATTAATAGACTGGATGGAGGCGG
ATAAAGTTGCAGGACCACTTCTGCGCTCGGCCCTTCCGGCTGGCTGGTTTATTGCTGATAAATCTGGAGC
CGGTGAGCGTGGGTCTCGCGGTATCATTGCAGCACTGGGGCCAGATGGTAAGCCCTCCCGTATCGTAGTT
ATCTACACGACGGGGAGTCAGGCAACTATGGATGAACGAAATAGACAGATCGCTGAGATAGGTGCCTCAC
TGATTAAGCATTGGTAACTGTCAGACCAAGTTTACTCATATATACTTTAGATTGATTTAAAACTTCATTT
TTAATTTAAAAGGATCTAGGTGAAGATCCTTTTTGATAATCTCATGACCAAAATCCCTTAACGTGAGTTT
TCGTTCCACTGAGCGTCAGACCCCGTAGAAAAGATCAAAGGATCTTCTTGAGATCCTTTTTTTCTGCGCG
TAATCTGCTGCTTGCAAACAAAAAAACCACCGCTACCAGCGGTGGTTTGTTTGCCGGATCAAGAGCTACC
AACTCTTTTTCCGAAGGTAACTGGCTTCAGCAGAGCGCAGATACCAAATACTGTTCTTCTAGTGTAGCCG
TAGTTAGGCCACCACTTCAAGAACTCTGTAGCACCGCCTACATACCTCGCTCTGCTAATCCTGTTACCAG
TGGCTGCTGCCAGTGGCGATAAGTCGTGTCTTACCGGGTTGGACTCAAGACGATAGTTACCGGATAAGGC
GCAGCGGTCGGGCTGAACGGGGGGTTCGTGCACACAGCCCAGCTTGGAGCGAACGACCTACACCGAACTG
AGATACCTACAGCGTGAGCTATGAGAAAGCGCCACGCTTCCCGAAGGGAGAAAGGCGGACAGGTATCCGG
TAAGCGGCAGGGTCGGAACAGGAGAGCGCACGAGGGAGCTTCCAGGGGGAAACGCCTGGTATCTTTATAG
TCCTGTCGGGTTTCGCCACCTCTGACTTGAGCGTCGATTTTTGTGATGCTCGTCAGGGGGGCGGAGCCTA
TGGAAAAACGCCAGCAACGCGGCCTTTTTACGGTTCCTGGCCTTTTGCTGGCCTTTTGCTCACATGTTCT
TTCCTGCGTTATCCCCTGATTCTGTGGATAACCGTATTACCGCCTTTGAGTGAGCTGATACCGCTCGCCG
CAGCCGAACGACCGAGCGCAGCGAGTCAGTGAGCGAGGAAGCGGAAGAGCGCCCAATACGCAAACCGCCT
CTCCCCGCGCGTTGGCCGATTCATTAATGCAGCAAGCTCATGGCTGACTAATTTTTTTTATTTATGCAGA
GGCCGAGGCCGCCTCGGCCTCTGAGCTATTCCAGAAGTAGTGAGGAGGCTTTTTTGGAGGCCTAGGCTTT
TGCAAAAAGCTCCCCGTGGCACGACAGGTTTCCCGACTGGAAAGCGGGCAGTGAGCGCAACGCAATTAAT
GTGAGTTAGCTCACTCATTAGGCACCCCAGGCTTTACACTTTATGCTTCCGGCTCGTATGTTGTGTGGAA
TTGTGAGCGGATAACAATTTCACACAGGAAACAGCTATGACATGATTACGAATTTCACAAATAAAGCATT
TTTTTCACTGCATTCTAGTTGTGGTTTGTCCAAACTCATCAATGTATCTTATCATGTCTGGATCAACTGG
ATAACTCAAGCTAACCAAAATCATCCCAAACTTCCCACCCCATACCCTATTACCACTGCCAATTACCTGT
GGTTTCATTTACTCTAAACCTGTGATTCCTCTGAATTATTTTCATTTTAAAGAAATTGTATTTGTTAAAT
ATGTACTACAAACTTAGTAGTTGGAAGGGCTAATTCACTCCCAAAGAAGACAAGATATCCTTGATCTGTG
GATCTACCACACACAAGGCTACTTCCCTGATTAGCAGAACTACACACCAGGGCCAGGGGTCAGATATCCA
CTGACCTTTGGATGGTGCTACAAGCTAGTACCAGTTGAGCCAGATAAGGTAGAAGAGGCCAATAAAGGAG
AGAACACCAGCTTGTTACACCCTGTGAGCCTGCATGGGATGGATGACCCGGAGAGAGAAGTGTTAGAGTG
GAGGTTTGACAGCCGCCTAGCATTTCATCACGTGGCCCGAGAGCTGCATCCGGAGTACTTCAAGAACTGC
TGATATCGAGCTTGCTACAAGGGACTTTCCGCTGGGGACTTTCCAGGGAGGCGTGGCCTGGGCGGGACTG
GGGAGTGGCGAGCCCTCAGATCCTGCATATAAGCAGCTGCTTTTTGCCTGTACTGGGTCTCTCTGGTTAG
ACCAGATCTGAGCCTGGGAGCTCTCTGGCTAACTAGGGAACCCACTGCTTAAGCCTCAATAAAGCTTGCC
TTGAGTGCTTCAAGTAGTGTGTGCCCGTCTGTTGTGTGACTCTGGTAACTAGAGATCCCTCAGACCCTTT
TAGTCAGTGTGGAAAATCTCTAGCAGTGGCGCCCGAACAGGGACTTGAAAGCGAAAGGGAAACCAGAGGA
GCTCTCTCGACGCAGGACTCGGCTTGCTGAAGCGCGCACGGCAAGAGGCGAGGGGCGGCGACTGGTGAGT
ACGCCAAAAATTTTGACTAGCGGAGGCTAGAAGGAGAGAGATGGGTGCGAGAGCGTCAGTATTAAGCGGG
GGAGAATTAGATCGCGATGGGAAAAAATTCGGTTAAGGCCAGGGGGAAAGAAAAAATATAAATTAAAACA
TATAGTATGGGCAAGCAGGGAGCTAGAACGATTCGCAGTTAATCCTGGCCTGTTAGAAACATCAGAAGGC
TGTAGACAAATACTGGGACAGCTACAACCATCCCTTCAGACAGGATCAGAAGAACTTAGATCATTATATA
ATACAGTAGCAACCCTCTATTGTGTGCATCAAAGGATAGAGATAAAAGACACCAAGGAAGCTTTAGACAA
GATAGAGGAAGAGCAAAACAAAAGTAAGACCACCGCACAGCAAGCGGCCGGCCGCTGATCTTCAGACCTG
GAGGAGGAGATATGAGGGACAATTGGAGAAGTGAATTATATAAATATAAAGTAGTAAAAATTGAACCATT
AGGAGTAGCACCCACCAAGGCAAAGAGAAGAGTGGTGCAGAGAGAAAAAAGAGCAGTGGGAATAGGAGCT
TTGTTCCTTGGGTTCTTGGGAGCAGCAGGAAGCACTATGGGCGCAGCGTCAATGACGCTGACGGTACAGG
CCAGACAATTATTGTCTGGTATAGTGCAGCAGCAGAACAATTTGCTGAGGGCTATTGAGGCGCAACAGCA
TCTGTTGCAACTCACAGTCTGGGGCATCAAGCAGCTCCAGGCAAGAATCCTGGCTGTGGAAAGATACCTA
AAGGATCAACAGCTCCTGGGGATTTGGGGTTGCTCTGGAAAACTCATTTGCACCACTGCTGTGCCTTGGA
ATGCTAGTTGGAGTAATAAATCTCTGGAACAGATTTGGAATCACACGACCTGGATGGAGTGGGACAGAGA
AATTAACAATTACACAAGCTTAATACACTCCTTAATTGAAGAATCGCAAAACCAGCAAGAAAAGAATGAA
CAAGAATTATTGGAATTAGATAAATGGGCAAGTTTGTGGAATTGGTTTAACATAACAAATTGGCTGTGGT
ATATAAAATTATTCATAATGATAGTAGGAGGCTTGGTAGGTTTAAGAATAGTTTTTGCTGTACTTTCTAT
AGTGAATAGAGTTAGGCAGGGATATTCACCATTATCGTTTCAGACCCACCTCCCAACCCCGAGGGGACCC
GACAGGCCCGAAGGAATAGAAGAAGAAGGTGGAGAGAGAGACAGAGACAGATCCATTCGATTAGTGAACG
GATCTCGACGGTATCGCCGAATTCACAAATGGCAGTATTCATCCACAATTTTAAAAGAAAAGGGGGGATT
GGGGGGTACAGTGCAGGGGAAAGAATAGTAGACATAATAGCAACAGACATACAAACTAAAGAATTACAAA
AACAAATTACAAAAATTCAAAATTTTCGGGTTTATTACAGGGACAGCAGAGATCCAGTTTGGACTAGTCG
TGAGGCTCCGGTGCCCGTCAGTGGGCAGAGCGCACATCGCCCACAGTCCCCGAGAAGTTGGGGGGAGGGG
TCGGCAATTGAACCGGTGCCTAGAGAAGGTGGCGCGGGGTAAACTGGGAAAGTGATGTCGTGTACTGGCT
CCGCCTTTTTCCCGAGGGTGGGGGAGAACCGTATATAAGTGCAGTAGTCGCCGTGAACGTTCTTTTTCGC
AACGGGTTTGCCGCCAGAACACAGGTAAGTGCCGTGTGTGGTTCCCGCGGGCCTGGCCTCTTTACGGGTT
ATGGCCCTTGCGTGCCTTGAATTACTTCCACCTGGCTGCAGTACGTGATTCTTGATCCCGAGCTTCGGGT
TGGAAGTGGGTGGGAGAGTTCGAGGCCTTGCGCTTAAGGAGCCCCTTCGCCTCGTGCTTGAGTTGAGGCC
TGGCCTGGGCGCTGGGGCCGCCGCGTGCGAATCTGGTGGCACCTTCGCGCCTGTCTCGCTGCTTTCGATA
AGTCTCTAGCCATTTAAAATTTTTGATGACCTGCTGCGACGCTTTTTTTCTGGCAAGATAGTCTTGTAAA
TGCGGGCCAAGATCTGCACACTGGTATTTCGGTTTTTGGGGCCGCGGGCGGCGACGGGGCCCGTGCGTCC
CAGCGCACATGTTCGGCGAGGCGGGGCCTGCGAGCGCGGCCACCGAGAATCGGACGGGGGTAGTCTCAAG
CTGGCCGGCCTGCTCTGGTGCCTGGCCTCGCGCCGCCGTGTATCGCCCCGCCCTGGGCGGCAAGGCTGGC
CCGGTCGGCACCAGTTGCGTGAGCGGAAAGATGGCCGCTTCCCGGCCCTGCTGCAGGGAGCTCAAAATGG
AGGACGCGGCGCTCGGGAGAGCGGGCGGGTGAGTCACCCACACAAAGGAAAAGGGCCTTTCCGTCCTCAG
CCGTCGCTTCATGTGACTCCACGGAGTACCGGGCGCCGTCCAGGCACCTCGATTAGTTCTCGAGCTTTTG
GAGTACGTCGTCTTTAGGTTGGGGGGAGGGGTTTTATGCGATGGAGTTTCCCCACACTGAGTGGGTGGAG
ACTGAAGTTAGGCCAGCTTGGCACTTGATGTAATTCTCCTTGGAATTTGCCCTTTTTGAGTTTGGATCTT
GGTTCATTCTCAAGCCTCAGACAGTGGTTCAAAGTTTTTTTCTTCCATTTCAGGTGTCGTGA
