>Addgene plasmid #116126 | pHAGE-BCL2-H20Q | depositor partial sequence | sequence record 219000 | insert
ATGGCGCACGCTGGGAGAACAGGGTACGATAACCGGGAGATAGTGATGAAGTACATCCAATATAAGCTGT
CGCAGAGGGGCTACGAGTGGGATGCGGGAGATGTGGGCGCCGCGCCCCCGGGGGCCGCCCCCGCACCGGG
CATCTTCTCCTCCCAGCCCGGGCACACGCCCCATCCAGCCGCATCCCGGGACCCGGTCGCCAGGACCTCG
CCGCTGCAGACCCCGGCTGCCCCCGGCGCCGCCGCGGGGCCTGCGCTCAGCCCGGTGCCACCTGTGGTCC
ACCTGACCCTCCGCCAGGCCGGCGACGACTTCTCCCGCCGCTACCGCCGCGACTTCGCCGAGATGTCCAG
CCAGCTGCACCTGACGCCCTTCACCGCGCGGGGACGCTTTGCCACGGTGGTGGAGGAGCTCTTCAGGGAC
GGGGTGAACTGGGGGAGGATTGTGGCCTTCTTTGAGTTCGGTGGGGTCATGTGTGTGGAGAGCGTCAACC
GGGAGATGTCGCCCCTGGTGGACAACATCGCCCTGTGGATGACTGAGTACCTGAACCGGCACCTGCACAC
CTGGATCCAGGATAACGGAGGCTGGGATGCCTTTGTGGAACTGTACGGCCCCAGCATGCGGCCTCTGTTT
GATTTCTCCTGGCTGTCTCTGAAGACTCTGCTCAGTTTGGCCCTGGTGGGAGCTTGCATCACCCTGGGTG
CCTATCTGGGCCACAAGTGA
